Addgene plasmid #192915: pPB-cT3G-cERP2-NR5A1
Purpose: Barcoded piggybac transposon vector with Dox-inducible expression of NR5A1
Depositing lab: George Church. Depositing organization: Harvard Medical School. Publication: Directed differentiation of human iPSCs to functional ovarian granulosa-like cells via transcription factor overexpression. Pierson Smela MD, Kramme CC, Fortuna PRJ, Adams JL, Su R, Dong E, Kobayashi M, Brixi G, Kavirayuni VS, Tysinger E, Kohman RE, Shioda T, Chatterjee P, Church GM. Elife. 2023 Feb 21;12:e83291. doi: 10.7554/eLife.83291. PubMed 36803359.
Backbone
  Vector backbone: PB-CT3G-CERP2-MG
  Backbone manufacturer: George Church (Addgene plasmid # 175503)
  Backbone size w/o insert (bp): 6509
  Vector type: Mammalian Expression
  Selectable markers: Puromycin
Growth in bacteria
  Bacterial resistance: Ampicillin, 100 μg/mL
  Growth temperature: 37°C
  Growth strain: DH5alpha
  Copy number: High Copy
Gene/Insert
  Gene/Insert name: NR5A1
  Species: H. sapiens (human)
  Insert size (bp): 1385
  Entrez Gene: NR5A1 (a.k.a. AD4BP, ELP, FTZ1, FTZF1, POF7, SF-1, SF1, SPGF8, SRXX4, SRXY3, hSF-1)
  Promoter: TET3G-miniCMV
  Tag / fusion protein: HA (C terminal on insert)
  Cloning method: Gateway Cloning
Terms and licenses: Academic/Nonprofit Terms; Industry Terms: Not Available to Industry
Depositor comments: Also expresses rTTA and puromycin acetyltransferase
How to cite: pPB-cT3G-cERP2-NR5A1 was a gift from George Church (Addgene plasmid # 192915)
