[The description below was written by a language model from this plasmid's Addgene catalogue record and pLannotate feature annotations shown in this document.]
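Description:
pPB-cT3G-cERP2-NR5A1 is a mammalian expression plasmid built as a piggyBac transposon vector for doxycycline-inducible expression of human NR5A1 (steroidogenic factor 1, SF-1), a nuclear receptor transcription factor needed for sexual differentiation and formation of steroidogenic tissues. It derives from the PB-cT3G-cERP2-MG Gateway destination backbone. It is propagated in E. coli as a high-copy plasmid through a ColE1/pUC-type origin with ampicillin resistance. Two sequence records, one from the depositor and one from repository sequencing, are about 7.9 kb and annotate essentially identically. Neither automated feature table marks the piggyBac terminal repeats, so the transposon ends are known here only from the catalogue description.

The NR5A1 coding sequence sits between attB1 and attB2 sites left by Gateway cloning. It lies downstream of a third-generation Tet-responsive promoter (tet operators plus a minimal CMV promoter) and is followed by an in-frame C-terminal HA epitope and an SV40 polyadenylation signal. The short matches to an SNR52 promoter and a gRNA scaffold between the tag and the poly(A) signal are small fragments. They may belong to the barcode region mentioned in the catalogue purpose, but the record does not confirm this.

In the opposite orientation, a CMV enhancer fused to the EF-1α core promoter drives a reverse tetracycline transactivator followed by puromycin N-acetyltransferase, ending at a second SV40 poly(A) signal. The element linking these two coding sequences is not annotated. A single integrated cassette therefore provides the inducer-responsive activator, puromycin selection and the inducible transgene. The associated publication used such vectors to overexpress transcription factors in human iPSCs for directed differentiation into ovarian granulosa-like cells.
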