Features (pLannotate 1.2.2; 27 found; start..end, strand, type, name):
      9..257     +  promoter       TRE3GV promoter (fragment): 3rd-generation Tet-responsive promoter that can be activated by binding of Tet-On® 3G, optimized for retroviral and lentiviral vectors
    264..305     +  promoter       tight TRE promoter (fragment): Tet-responsive promoter PTight, consisting of seven tet operator sequences followed by the minimal CMV promoter
    369..386     +  protein_bind   attB1 (fragment): mutant version of attB; core recombination site for the Gateway® BP reaction BP Clonase™
    392..1774    +  CDS            NR5A1: STF1_HUMAN - Also known as AD4BP, FTZF1, SF1. Experimental evidence at protein level: Swiss-Prot protein existence level 1. Transcriptional activator. Essential for sexual differentiation and formation of the primary steroidogenic tissues (PubMed:27378692). Binds to the Ad4 site found in the promoter region of steroidogenic P450 genes such as CYP11A, CYP11B and CYP21B. Also regulates the AMH/Muellerian inhibiting substance gene as well as the AHCH and STAR genes. 5'-YCAAGGYC-3' and 5'-RRAGGTCA-3' are the consensus sequences for the recognition by NR5A1 (PubMed:27378692). The SFPQ-NONO-NR5A1 co
   1779..1799    -  protein_bind   attB2: mutant version of attB; core recombination site for the Gateway® BP reaction BP Clonase™
   1802..1830    +  CDS            3xHA (fragment): three tandem HA epitope tags
   1868..1890    +  promoter       SNR52 promoter (fragment): promoter for the S. cerevisiae small nucleolar RNA gene SNR52
   1911..1934    +  misc_RNA       gRNA scaffold (fragment): guide RNA scaffold for the Streptococcus pyogenes CRISPR/Cas9 system
   1995..2129    -  polyA_signal   SV40 poly(A) signal: SV40 polyadenylation signal
   2442..2599    +  CDS            lacZα (fragment): LacZα fragment of β-galactosidase; lacZ fragment
   2605..2704    -  misc_feature   bom (fragment): basis of mobility region from pBR322
   2808..2843    -  CDS            rop (fragment): Rop protein, which maintains plasmids at low copy number; rop
   2939..3043    +  promoter       AmpR promoter: bla
   3044..3904    +  CDS            AmpR: β-lactamase; bla; confers resistance to ampicillin, carbenicillin, and related antibiotics
   4075..4663    +  rep_origin     ori: high-copy-number ColE1/pMB1/pBR322/pUC origin of replication
   4846..4938    +  CDS            lacI (fragment): lac repressor; lacI; The lac repressor binds to the lac operator to inhibit transcription in E. coli. This inhibition can be relieved by adding lactose or isopropyl-β-D-thiogalactopyranoside (IPTG).
   4944..5027    +  CDS            lacI (fragment): lac repressor; lacI; The lac repressor binds to the lac operator to inhibit transcription in E. coli. This inhibition can be relieved by adding lactose or isopropyl-β-D-thiogalactopyranoside (IPTG).
   5040..5061    +  protein_bind   CAP binding site: CAP binding activates transcription in the presence of cAMP. E. coli catabolite activator protein
   5076..5106    +  promoter       lac promoter: promoter for the E. coli lac operon
   5114..5130    +  protein_bind   lac operator: The lac repressor binds to the lac operator to inhibit transcription in E. coli. This inhibition can be relieved by adding lactose or isopropyl-β-D-thiogalactopyranoside (IPTG). lac repressor encoded by lacI
   5418..5499    -  polyA_signal   SV40 poly(A) signal: SV40 polyadenylation signal
   5522..5605    -  CDS            large T antigen (fragment): large T antigen from SV40 (simian virus 40)
   5619..6215    -  CDS            pac: PUAC_STRAD - Protein predicted: Swiss-Prot protein existence level 4. Detoxification of puromycin. From Streptomyces alboniger.
   6288..6398    -  CDS            VP48: 3 tandem repeats of the minimal activation domain of herpes simplex virus VP16 (Cheng et al., 2013)
   6328..7025    -  CDS            rtTA3 (fragment): reverse tetracycline transactivator 3 activates expression from Tet-responsive promoters in the presence of doxycycline
   7078..7289    -  promoter       EF-1α core promoter: core promoter for human elongation factor EF-1α
   7290..7669    -  enhancer       CMV enhancer: human cytomegalovirus immediate early enhancer
>Addgene plasmid #192915 | pPB-cT3G-cERP2-NR5A1 | depositor full sequence | sequence record 373937 | Full Sequence
ATCACCTCGAGTTTACTCCCTATCAGTGATAGAGAACGTATGAAGAGTTTACTCCCTATCAGTGATAGAG
AACGTATGCAGACTTTACTCCCTATCAGTGATAGAGAACGTATAAGGAGTTTACTCCCTATCAGTGATAG
AGAACGTATGACCAGTTTACTCCCTATCAGTGATAGAGAACGTATCTACAGTTTACTCCCTATCAGTGAT
AGAGAACGTATATCCAGTTTACTCCCTATCAGTGATAGAGAACGTATAAGCTTGCCTATATAAGCAGAGC
TCGTTTAGTGAACCGTCAGATCGCCTGGAGACGCCATCCACGCTGTTTTGACCTCCATAGAAGACACCGG
GACCGATCCAGCCTACCACAAGTTTGTACAAAAAAGTTGGCATGGACTATTCGTACGACGAGGACCTGGA
CGAGCTGTGCCCCGTGTGCGGGGACAAGGTGTCCGGCTACCACTACGGACTGCTCACGTGTGAGAGCTGC
AAGGGCTTCTTCAAGCGCACGGTGCAGAACAACAAGCACTACACGTGCACCGAGAGCCAGAGCTGCAAGA
TCGACAAGACGCAGCGCAAGCGCTGTCCCTTCTGCCGCTTCCAGAAATGCCTGACGGTGGGGATGCGCCT
GGAAGCCGTGCGCGCTGACCGTATGAGGGGTGGCCGGAACAAGTTTGGGCCGATGTACAAGCGGGACCGG
GCCCTGAAACAGCAGAAGAAGGCACAGATTCGGGCCAATGGCTTCAAGCTGGAGACAGGGCCCCCGATGG
GGGTGCCCCCGCCGCCCCCTCCCGCACCGGACTACGTGCTGCCTCCCAGCCTGCATGGGCCTGAGCCCAA
GGGCCTGGCCGCCGGTCCACCTGCTGGGCCACTGGGCGACTTTGGGGCCCCAGCACTGCCCATGGCCGTG
CCCGGTGCCCACGGGCCACTGGCTGGCTACCTCTACCCTGCCTTTCCTGGCCGTGCCATCAAGTCTGAGT
ACCCGGAGCCTTATGCCAGCCCCCCACAGCCTGGGCTGCCGTACGGCTACCCAGAGCCCTTCTCTGGAGG
GCCCAACGTGCCTGAGCTCATCCTGCAGCTGCTGCAGCTGGAGCCGGATGAGGACCAGGTGCGGGCCCGC
ATCTTGGGCTGCCTGCAGGAGCCCACCAAAAGCCGCCCCGACCAGCCGGCGGCCTTCGGCCTCCTGTGCA
GAATGGCCGACCAGACCTTCATCTCCATCGTGGACTGGGCACGCAGGTGCATGGTCTTCAAGGAGCTGGA
GGTGGCCGACCAGATGACGCTGCTGCAGAACTGCTGGAGCGAGCTGCTGGTGTTCGACCACATCTACCGC
CAGGTCCAGCACGGCAAGGAGGGCAGCATCCTGCTGGTCACCGGGCAGGAGGTGGAGCTGACCACAGTGG
CCACCCAGGCGGGCTCGCTGCTGCACAGCCTGGTGTTGCGGGCGCAGGAGCTGGTGCTGCAGCTGCTTGC
GCTGCAGCTGGACCGGCAGGAGTTTGTCTGCCTCAAGTTCATCATCCTCTTCAGCCTGGATTTGAAGTTC
CTGAATAACCACATCCTGGTGAAAGACGCTCAGGAGAAGGCCAACGCCGCCCTGCTTGACTACACCCTGT
GCCACTACCCGCACTGCGGGGACAAATTCCAGCAGCTGCTGCTGTGCCTGGTGGAGGTGCGGGCCCTGAG
CATGCAGGCCAAGGAGTACCTGTACCACAAGCACCTGGGCAACGAGATGCCCCGCAACAACCTGCTCATC
GAAATGCTGCAAGCCAAGCAGACTTGCCCAGCTTTCTTGTACAAAGTGGTATACCCATACGATGTTCCAG
ATTACGCTTAGTAATGAGAAATACTCAGAAGATGTCACTCACCATAGTCCGCAGTGAAAGATAAATGATC
NNNNNNNNNNNNNNNNNNNNGTTTTAGAGCTAGAAATAGCAAGTAGGCCACTGAGCAAGAACTATGAATG
AGATCTTTAGACATATTGCGGCCGCTTTCTCCGCGATCCAGACATGATAAGATACATTGATGAGTTTGGA
CAAACCAAAACTAGAATGCAGTGAAAAAAATGCCTTATTTGTGAAATTTGTGATGCTATTGCCTTATTTG
TAACCATTATAAGCTGCAATAAACAAGTTATCTATAACAAGAAAATATATATATAATAAGTTATCACGTA
AGTAGAACATGAAATAACAATATAATTATCGTATGAGTTAAATCTTAAAAGTCACGTAAAAGATAATCAT
GCGTCATTTTGACTCACGCGGTCGTTATAGTTCAAAATCAGTGACACTTACCGCATTGACAAGCACGCCT
CACGGGAGCTCCAAGCGGCGACTGAGATGTCCTAAATGCACAGCGACGGATTCGCGCTATTTAGAAAGAG
AGAGCAATATTTCAAGAATGCATGCGTCAATTTTACGCAGACTATCTTTCTAGGGTTAAGAATTCACTGG
CCGTCGTTTTACAACGTCGTGACTGGGAAAACCCTGGCGTTACCCAACTTAATCGCCTTGCAGCACATCC
CCCTTTCGCCAGCTGGCGTAATAGCGAAGAGGCCCGCACCGATCGCCCTTCCCAACAGTTGCGCAGCCTG
AATGGCGAATGGCGCCTGATGCGGTATTTTCTCCTTACGCATCTGTGCGGTATTTCACACCGCATATGGT
GCACTCTCAGTACAATCTGCTCTGATGCCGCATAGTTAAGCCAGCCCCGACACCCGCCAACACCCGCTGA
CGCGCCCTGACGGGCTTGTCTGCTCCCGGCATCCGCTTACAGACAAGCTGTGACCATGTCTCCGGGAGCT
GCATGTGTCAGAGGTTTTCACCGTCATCACCGAAACACGCGAGTTCGAAAGGGCCTCGTGATACGCCTAT
TTTTATAGGTTAATGTCATGATAATAATGGTTTCTTAGACGTCAGGTGGCACTTTTCGGGGAAATGTGCG
CGGAACCCCTATTTGTTTATTTTTCTAAATACATTCAAATATGTATCCGCTCATGAGACAATAACCCTGA
TAAATGCTTCAATAATATTGAAAAAGGAAGAGTATGAGTATTCAACATTTCCGTGTCGCCCTTATTCCCT
TTTTTGCGGCATTTTGCCTTCCTGTTTTTGCTCACCCAGAAACGCTGGTGAAAGTAAAAGATGCTGAAGA
TCAGTTGGGTGCACGAGTGGGTTACATCGAACTGGATCTCAACAGCGGTAAGATCCTTGAGAGTTTTCGC
CCCGAAGAACGTTTTCCAATGATGAGCACTTTTAAAGTTCTGCTATGTGGCGCGGTATTATCCCGTATTG
ACGCCGGGCAAGAGCAACTCGGTCGCCGCATACACTATTCTCAGAATGACTTGGTTGAGTACTCACCAGT
CACAGAAAAGCATCTTACGGATGGCATGACAGTAAGAGAATTATGCAGTGCTGCCATAACCATGAGTGAT
AACACTGCGGCCAACTTACTTCTGACAACGATCGGAGGACCGAAGGAGCTAACCGCTTTTTTGCACAACA
TGGGGGATCATGTAACTCGCCTTGATCGTTGGGAACCGGAGCTGAATGAAGCCATACCAAACGACGAGCG
TGACACCACGATGCCTGTAGCAATGGCAACAACGTTGCGCAAACTATTAACTGGCGAACTACTTACTCTA
GCTTCCCGGCAACAATTAATAGACTGGATGGAGGCGGATAAAGTTGCAGGACCACTTCTGCGCTCGGCCC
TTCCGGCTGGCTGGTTTATTGCTGATAAATCTGGAGCCGGTGAGCGTGGTTCACGCGGTATCATTGCAGC
ACTGGGGCCAGATGGTAAGCCCTCCCGTATCGTAGTTATCTACACGACGGGGAGTCAGGCAACTATGGAT
GAACGAAATAGACAGATCGCTGAGATAGGTGCCTCACTGATTAAGCATTGGTAACTGTCAGACCAAGTTT
ACTCATATATACTTTAGATTGATTTAAAACTTCATTTTTAATTTAAAAGGATCTAGGTGAAGATCCTTTT
TGATAATCTCATGACCAAAATCCCTTAACGTGAGTTTTCGTTCCACTGAGCGTCAGACCCCGTAGAAAAG
ATCAAAGGATCTTCTTGAGATCCTTTTTTTCTGCGCGTAATCTGCTGCTTGCAAACAAAAAAACCACCGC
TACCAGCGGTGGTTTGTTTGCCGGATCAAGAGCTACCAACTCTTTTTCCGAAGGTAACTGGCTTCAGCAG
AGCGCAGATACCAAATACTGTTCTTCTAGTGTAGCCGTAGTTAGGCCACCACTTCAAGAACTCTGTAGCA
CCGCCTACATACCTCGCTCTGCTAATCCTGTTACCAGTGGCTGCTGCCAGTGGCGATAAGTCGTGTCTTA
CCGGGTTGGACTCAAGACGATAGTTACCGGATAAGGCGCAGCGGTCGGGCTGAACGGGGGGTTCGTGCAC
ACAGCCCAGCTTGGAGCGAACGACCTACACCGAACTGAGATACCTACAGCGTGAGCTATGAGAAAGCGCC
ACGCTTCCCGAAGGGAGAAAGGCGGACAGGTATCCGGTAAGCGGCAGGGTCGGAACAGGAGAGCGCACGA
GGGAGCTTCCAGGGGGAAACGCCTGGTATCTTTATAGTCCTGTCGGGTTTCGCCACCTCTGACTTGAGCG
TCGATTTTTGTGATGCTCGTCAGGGGGGCGGAGCCTATGGAAAAACGCCAGCAACGCGGCCTTTTTACGG
TTCCTGGCCTTTTGCTGGCCTTTTGCTCACATGTTCTTTCCTGCGTTATCCCCTGATTCTGTGGATAACC
GTATTACCGCCTTTGAGTGAGCTGATACCGCTCGCCGCAGCCGAACGACCGAGCGCAGCGAGTCAGTGAG
CGAGGAAGCGGATGAGCGCCCAATACGCAAACCGCCTCTCACCGCGCGTTGGCCGATTCATTAATGCAGC
TGGCACGACAGGTTTCCCGACTGGAAAGCGGGCAGTGAGCGCAACGCAAACCGCCTCTCCCCGCGCGTTG
GCCGATTCATTAATGCAGCTGGCACGACAGGTTTCCCGACTGGAAAGCGGGCAGTGAGCGCAACGCAATT
AATGTGAGTTAGCTCACTCATTAGGCACCCCAGGCTTTACACTTTATGCTTCCGGCTCGTATGTTGTGTG
GAATTGTGAGCGGATAACAATTTCACACAGGAAACAGCTATGACCATGATTACGCCAAGGTCGACTTAAC
CCTAGAAAGATAATCATATTGTGACGTACGTTAAAGATAATCATGCGTAAAATTGACGCATGTGTTTTAT
CGGTCTGTATATCGAGGTTTATTTATTAATTTGAATAGATATTAAGTTTTATTATATTTACACTTACATA
CTAATAATAAATTCAACAAACAATTTATTTATGTTTATTTATTTATTAAAAAAAAACAAAAACTCAAAAT
TTCTTCTATAAAGTAACAAAACTTTTAGCAGTGAAAAAAATGCTTTATTTGTGAAATTTGTGATGCTATT
GCTTTATTTGTAACCATTATAAGCTGCAATAAACAAGTTAACAACAACAATTGCATTCATTTTATGTTTC
AGGTTCAGGGGGAGGTGTGGGAGGTTTTTTAAAGCAAGTAAAACCTCTACAAATGTGGTATGGCTGATTA
TGATCCTCTGGAGATTCATGCGCCAGGTTTTCTGGTCATGCACCACGTTCGTGGGCCCTCAGGAACCTCC
ACGTCAGCGGTAACTGTGAAGCCCAGTCGCTCGTAAAAAGGAAGATTCCGGGGAGCACTGGTTTCGAGGA
ACGCCGGCACGCCAGCCCGTTCCGCGGCCTCAACACCAGGAAGAACGACAGCGCTTCCCAAACCTTTACC
TTGGTGATCTGGGCTGACACCGACAGTGGCAAGAAACCACGCAGGCTCCTTTGGTCTATGAGGAGCCAGC
AAGCCCTCCATTTGCTGTTGTGCCGCCAACCTACTCCCTGACAGCTCGGCCATCCGCGGACCTATTTCCG
CGAACACTGCGCCGGCTTCGACGCTTTCCGGAGTAGTCCAGACCGCAACTGCGGCACCATCGTCCGCAAC
CCAAACTTTACCAATGTCCAGACCCACGCGCGTAAGAAACAGCTCTTGCAACTCAGTTACCCTCTCTATG
TGTCTGTCCGGATCTACGGTATGGCGGGTCGCTGGATAATCTGCAAATGCTGCGGCAAGTGTTCGGACAG
CCCGTGGTACATCGTCACGGGTAGCGAGCCTAACAGTGGGCTTATATTCCGTCATGGGGCCGGGGTTCTC
CTCCACGTCGCCGGCCTGCTTCAGCAGGCTGAAGTTGGTGGCGCCGCTGCCCCCGGGGAGCATGTCAAGG
TCAAAATCGTCAAGAGCGTCAGCAGGCAGCATATCAAGGTCAAAGTCGTCAAGGGCATCGGCTGGGAGCA
TGTCTAAGTCAAAATCGTCAAGGGCGTCGGTCGGCCCGCCGCTTTCGCACTTTAGCTGTTTCTCCAGGCC
ACATATGATTAGTTCCAGGCCGAAAAGGAAGGCAGGTTCGGCTCCCTGCCGGTCGAACAGCTCAATTGCT
TGTTTCAGAAGTGGGGGCATAGAATCGGTGGTAGGTGTCTCTCTTTCCTCTTTTGCTACTTGATGCTCCT
GTTCCTCCAATACGCAGCCCAGTGTAAAGTGGCCCACGGCGGACAGAGCGTACAGTGCGTTCTCCAGGGA
GAAGCCTTGCTGACACAGGAACGCGAGCTGATTTTCCAGGGTTTCGTACTGTTTCTCTGTTGGGCGGGTG
CCGAGATGCACTTTAGCCCCGTCACGATGTGAGAGGAGAGCACAGCGGTATGACTTGGCGTTGTTCCGCA
GAAAGTCTTGCCATGACTCGCCTTCCAGGGGGCAGGAGTGGGTATGATGCCTGTCCAGCATCTCGATTGG
CAGGGCATCGAGCAGGGCCCGCTTGTTCTTCACGTGCCAGTACAGGGTAGGCTGCTCAACTCCCAGCTTT
TGAGCGAGTTTCCTTGTCGTCAGGCCTTCGATACCGACTCCATTGAGTAATTCCAGAGCAGAGTTTATGA
CTTTGCTCTTGTCCAGTCTAGACATCTTATCGTCATCGTCTTTGTAATCCATGGTGGCGGATCCCGCGTC
ACGACACCTGTGTTCTGGCGGCAAACCCGTTGCGAAAAAGAACGTTCACGGCGACTACTGCACTTATATA
CGGTTCTCCCCCACCCTCGGGAAAAAGGCGGAGCCAGTACACGACATCACTTTCCCAGTTTACCCCGCGC
CACCTTCTCTAGGCACCGGTTCAATTGCCGACCCCTCCCCCCAACTTCTCGGGCACTGTGGGCCATGTGC
GCTCTGCCCCATGGTAATAGCCATGACTAATACGTAGATGTACTGCCAAGTAGGAAAGTGCCATAAGGTC
ATGTACTGGGCATAATGCCAGGCGGGCCATTTACCGTCATTGACGTCAATAGGGGGCGTACTTGGCATAT
GATACACTTGATGTACTGCCAAGTGGGCAGTTTACCGTAAATACTCCACCCATTGACGTCAATGGAAAGT
GCCTATTGGCGTTACTATGGGAACATACGTCATTATTGACGTCAATGGGCGGGGGTCGTTGGGCGGTCAG
CCAGGCGGGCCATTTACCGTAAGTTATGTAACGCGGAACTCCATATATGGGCTATGAACTAATGACCCCG
TAATTGATTACTATTAATAACTAGTCAATAATCAATGTCATAAGCTCTAATCGCATAATCGAGCTAAGAG
CGATTAATATGCTTAGCTAGCTTAGCTAAGCTAGATTTCTCTATTCTCCCACAATATATAGCAGCTATTA
GCTTAGCAGTCCGAATACGATCGTCCACGATCCATAAGCGTAACACATTTGAGTAGCGACTGACGGGCAC
CGGAGCCACTCGAGTGGAATTACTGACGGGCACCGGAGCCACTCGAGTGGAATT
