Features (pLannotate 1.2.2; 30 found; start..end, strand, type, name):
     13..261     +  promoter       TRE3GV promoter (fragment): 3rd-generation Tet-responsive promoter that can be activated by binding of Tet-On® 3G, optimized for retroviral and lentiviral vectors
     21..39      +  protein_bind   tet operator: tetO; bacterial operator O2 for the tetR and tetA genes tetracycline repressor TetR
    237..255     +  protein_bind   tet operator: tetO; bacterial operator O2 for the tetR and tetA genes tetracycline repressor TetR
    268..309     +  promoter       tight TRE promoter (fragment): Tet-responsive promoter PTight, consisting of seven tet operator sequences followed by the minimal CMV promoter
    373..390     +  protein_bind   attB1 (fragment): mutant version of attB; core recombination site for the Gateway® BP reaction BP Clonase™
    396..1778    +  CDS            NR5A1: STF1_HUMAN - Also known as AD4BP, FTZF1, SF1. Experimental evidence at protein level: Swiss-Prot protein existence level 1. Transcriptional activator. Essential for sexual differentiation and formation of the primary steroidogenic tissues (PubMed:27378692). Binds to the Ad4 site found in the promoter region of steroidogenic P450 genes such as CYP11A, CYP11B and CYP21B. Also regulates the AMH/Muellerian inhibiting substance gene as well as the AHCH and STAR genes. 5'-YCAAGGYC-3' and 5'-RRAGGTCA-3' are the consensus sequences for the recognition by NR5A1 (PubMed:27378692). The SFPQ-NONO-NR5A1 co
   1781..1804    -  protein_bind   attB2: mutant version of attB; recombination site for the Gateway® BP reaction BP Clonase™
   1806..1834    +  CDS            3xHA (fragment): three tandem HA epitope tags
   1872..1894    +  promoter       SNR52 promoter (fragment): promoter for the S. cerevisiae small nucleolar RNA gene SNR52
   1915..1938    +  misc_RNA       gRNA scaffold (fragment): guide RNA scaffold for the Streptococcus pyogenes CRISPR/Cas9 system
   1999..2133    -  polyA_signal   SV40 poly(A) signal: SV40 polyadenylation signal
   2446..2603    +  CDS            lacZα (fragment): LacZα fragment of β-galactosidase; lacZ fragment
   2609..2708    -  misc_feature   bom (fragment): basis of mobility region from pBR322
   2812..2847    -  CDS            rop (fragment): Rop protein, which maintains plasmids at low copy number; rop
   2943..3047    +  promoter       AmpR promoter: bla
   3048..3908    +  CDS            AmpR: β-lactamase; bla; confers resistance to ampicillin, carbenicillin, and related antibiotics
   4079..4667    +  rep_origin     ori: high-copy-number ColE1/pMB1/pBR322/pUC origin of replication
   4850..4942    +  CDS            lacI (fragment): lac repressor; lacI; The lac repressor binds to the lac operator to inhibit transcription in E. coli. This inhibition can be relieved by adding lactose or isopropyl-β-D-thiogalactopyranoside (IPTG).
   4948..5031    +  CDS            lacI (fragment): lac repressor; lacI; The lac repressor binds to the lac operator to inhibit transcription in E. coli. This inhibition can be relieved by adding lactose or isopropyl-β-D-thiogalactopyranoside (IPTG).
   5044..5065    +  protein_bind   CAP binding site: CAP binding activates transcription in the presence of cAMP. E. coli catabolite activator protein
   5080..5110    +  promoter       lac promoter: promoter for the E. coli lac operon
   5118..5134    +  protein_bind   lac operator: The lac repressor binds to the lac operator to inhibit transcription in E. coli. This inhibition can be relieved by adding lactose or isopropyl-β-D-thiogalactopyranoside (IPTG). lac repressor encoded by lacI
   5422..5503    -  polyA_signal   SV40 poly(A) signal: SV40 polyadenylation signal
   5526..5609    -  CDS            large T antigen (fragment): large T antigen from SV40 (simian virus 40)
   5623..6219    -  CDS            pac: PUAC_STRAD - Protein predicted: Swiss-Prot protein existence level 4. Detoxification of puromycin. From Streptomyces alboniger.
   6292..6402    -  CDS            VP48: 3 tandem repeats of the minimal activation domain of herpes simplex virus VP16 (Cheng et al., 2013)
   6332..7029    -  CDS            rtTA3 (fragment): reverse tetracycline transactivator 3 activates expression from Tet-responsive promoters in the presence of doxycycline
   7082..7293    -  promoter       EF-1α core promoter: core promoter for human elongation factor EF-1α
   7294..7673    -  enhancer       CMV enhancer: human cytomegalovirus immediate early enhancer
   7872..7897    +  promoter       tight TRE promoter (fragment): Tet-responsive promoter PTight, consisting of seven tet operator sequences followed by the minimal CMV promoter
>Addgene plasmid #192915 | pPB-cT3G-cERP2-NR5A1 | addgene full sequence | sequence record 377930 | Addgene NGS Result
AGAACGTATGAAGAGTTTACTCCCTATCAGTGATAGAGAACGTATGMAGASTTTACTCCCTATCAGTGAT
AGAGAACGTATGCAGACTTTACTCCCTATCAGTGATAGAGAACGTATAAGGAGTTTACTCCCTATCAGTG
ATAGAGAACGTATGACCAGTTTACTCCCTATCAGTGATAGAGAACGTATCTACAGTTTACTCCCTATCAG
TGATAGAGAACGTATATCCAGTTTACTCCCTATCAGTGATAGAGAACGTATAAGCTTGCCTATATAAGCA
GAGCTCGTTTAGTGAACCGTCAGATCGCCTGGAGACGCCATCCACGCTGTTTTGACCTCCATAGAAGACA
CCGGGACCGATCCAGCCTACCACAAGTTTGTACAAAAAAGTTGGCATGGACTATTCGTACGACGAGGACC
TGGACGAGCTGTGCCCCGTGTGCGGGGACAAGGTGTCCGGCTACCACTACGGACTGCTCACGTGTGAGAG
CTGCAAGGGCTTCTTCAAGCGCACGGTGCAGAACAACAAGCACTACACGTGCACCGAGAGCCAGAGCTGC
AAGATCGACAAGACGCAGCGCAAGCGCTGTCCCTTCTGCCGCTTCCAGAAATGCCTGACGGTGGGGATGC
GCCTGGAAGCCGTGCGCGCTGACCGTATGAGGGGTGGCCGGAACAAGTTTGGGCCGATGTACAAGCGGGA
CCGGGCCCTGAAACAGCAGAAGAAGGCACAGATTCGGGCCAATGGCTTCAAGCTGGAGACAGGGCCCCCG
ATGGGGGTGCCCCCGCCGCCCCCTCCCGCACCGGACTACGTGCTGCCTCCCAGCCTGCATGGGCCTGAGC
CCAAGGGCCTGGCCGCCGGTCCACCTGCTGGGCCACTGGGCGACTTTGGGGCCCCAGCACTGCCCATGGC
CGTGCCCGGTGCCCACGGGCCACTGGCTGGCTACCTCTACCCTGCCTTTCCTGGCCGTGCCATCAAGTCT
GAGTACCCGGAGCCTTATGCCAGCCCCCCACAGCCTGGGCTGCCGTACGGCTACCCAGAGCCCTTCTCTG
GAGGGCCCAACGTGCCTGAGCTCATCCTGCAGCTGCTGCAGCTGGAGCCGGATGAGGACCAGGTGCGGGC
CCGCATCTTGGGCTGCCTGCAGGAGCCCACCAAAAGCCGCCCCGACCAGCCGGCGGCCTTCGGCCTCCTG
TGCAGAATGGCCGACCAGACCTTCATCTCCATCGTGGACTGGGCACGCAGGTGCATGGTCTTCAAGGAGC
TGGAGGTGGCCGACCAGATGACGCTGCTGCAGAACTGCTGGAGCGAGCTGCTGGTGTTCGACCACATCTA
CCGCCAGGTCCAGCACGGCAAGGAGGGCAGCATCCTGCTGGTCACCGGGCAGGAGGTGGAGCTGACCACA
GTGGCCACCCAGGCGGGCTCGCTGCTGCACAGCCTGGTGTTGCGGGCGCAGGAGCTGGTGCTGCAGCTGC
TTGCGCTGCAGCTGGACCGGCAGGAGTTTGTCTGCCTCAAGTTCATCATCCTCTTCAGCCTGGATTTGAA
GTTCCTGAATAACCACATCCTGGTGAAAGACGCTCAGGAGAAGGCCAACGCCGCCCTGCTTGACTACACC
CTGTGCCACTACCCGCACTGCGGGGACAAATTCCAGCAGCTGCTGCTGTGCCTGGTGGAGGTGCGGGCCC
TGAGCATGCAGGCCAAGGAGTACCTGTACCACAAGCACCTGGGCAACGAGATGCCCCGCAACAACCTGCT
CATCGAAATGCTGCAAGCCAAGCAGACTTGCCCAACTTTCTTGTACAAAGTGGTATACCCATACGATGTT
CCAGATTACGCTTAGTAATGAGAAATACTCAGAAGATGTCACTCACCATAGTCCGCAGTGAAAGATAAAT
GATCAGCAATTTCTGTGACGCTCGGTTTTAGAGCTAGAAATAGCAAGTAGGCCACTGAGCAAGAACTATG
AATGAGATCTTTAGACATATTGCGGCCGCTTTCTCCGCGATCCAGACATGATAAGATACATTGATGAGTT
TGGACAAACCAAAACTAGAATGCAGTGAAAAAAATGCCTTATTTGTGAAATTTGTGATGCTATTGCCTTA
TTTGTAACCATTATAAGCTGCAATAAACAAGTTATCTATAACAAGAAAATATATATATAATAAGTTATCA
CGTAAGTAGAACATGAAATAACAATATAATTATCGTATGAGTTAAATCTTAAAAGTCACGTAAAAGATAA
TCATGCGTCATTTTGACTCACGCGGTCGTTATAGTTCAAAATCAGTGACACTTACCGCATTGACAAGCAC
GCCTCACGGGAGCTCCAAGCGGCGACTGAGATGTCCTAAATGCACAGCGACGGATTCGCGCTATTTAGAA
AGAGAGAGCAATATTTCAAGAATGCATGCGTCAATTTTACGCAGACTATCTTTCTAGGGTTAAGAATTCA
CTGGCCGTCGTTTTACAACGTCGTGACTGGGAAAACCCTGGCGTTACCCAACTTAATCGCCTTGCAGCAC
ATCCCCCTTTCGCCAGCTGGCGTAATAGCGAAGAGGCCCGCACCGATCGCCCTTCCCAACAGTTGCGCAG
CCTGAATGGCGAATGGCGCCTGATGCGGTATTTTCTCCTTACGCATCTGTGCGGTATTTCACACCGCATA
TGGTGCACTCTCAGTACAATCTGCTCTGATGCCGCATAGTTAAGCCAGCCCCGACACCCGCCAACACCCG
CTGACGCGCCCTGACGGGCTTGTCTGCTCCCGGCATCCGCTTACAGACAAGCTGTGACCATGTCTCCGGG
AGCTGCATGTGTCAGAGGTTTTCACCGTCATCACCGAAACACGCGAGTTCGAAAGGGCCTCGTGATACGC
CTATTTTTATAGGTTAATGTCATGATAATAATGGTTTCTTAGACGTCAGGTGGCACTTTTCGGGGAAATG
TGCGCGGAACCCCTATTTGTTTATTTTTCTAAATACATTCAAATATGTATCCGCTCATGAGACAATAACC
CTGATAAATGCTTCAATAATATTGAAAAAGGAAGAGTATGAGTATTCAACATTTCCGTGTCGCCCTTATT
CCCTTTTTTGCGGCATTTTGCCTTCCTGTTTTTGCTCACCCAGAAACGCTGGTGAAAGTAAAAGATGCTG
AAGATCAGTTGGGTGCACGAGTGGGTTACATCGAACTGGATCTCAACAGCGGTAAGATCCTTGAGAGTTT
TCGCCCCGAAGAACGTTTTCCAATGATGAGCACTTTTAAAGTTCTGCTATGTGGCGCGGTATTATCCCGT
ATTGACGCCGGGCAAGAGCAACTCGGTCGCCGCATACACTATTCTCAGAATGACTTGGTTGAGTACTCAC
CAGTCACAGAAAAGCATCTTACGGATGGCATGACAGTAAGAGAATTATGCAGTGCTGCCATAACCATGAG
TGATAACACTGCGGCCAACTTACTTCTGACAACGATCGGAGGACCGAAGGAGCTAACCGCTTTTTTGCAC
AACATGGGGGATCATGTAACTCGCCTTGATCGTTGGGAACCGGAGCTGAATGAAGCCATACCAAACGACG
AGCGTGACACCACGATGCCTGTAGCAATGGCAACAACGTTGCGCAAACTATTAACTGGCGAACTACTTAC
TCTAGCTTCCCGGCAACAATTAATAGACTGGATGGAGGCGGATAAAGTTGCAGGACCACTTCTGCGCTCG
GCCCTTCCGGCTGGCTGGTTTATTGCTGATAAATCTGGAGCCGGTGAGCGTGGTTCACGCGGTATCATTG
CAGCACTGGGGCCAGATGGTAAGCCCTCCCGTATCGTAGTTATCTACACGACGGGGAGTCAGGCAACTAT
GGATGAACGAAATAGACAGATCGCTGAGATAGGTGCCTCACTGATTAAGCATTGGTAACTGTCAGACCAA
GTTTACTCATATATACTTTAGATTGATTTAAAACTTCATTTTTAATTTAAAAGGATCTAGGTGAAGATCC
TTTTTGATAATCTCATGACCAAAATCCCTTAACGTGAGTTTTCGTTCCACTGAGCGTCAGACCCCGTAGA
AAAGATCAAAGGATCTTCTTGAGATCCTTTTTTTCTGCGCGTAATCTGCTGCTTGCAAACAAAAAAACCA
CCGCTACCAGCGGTGGTTTGTTTGCCGGATCAAGAGCTACCAACTCTTTTTCCGAAGGTAACTGGCTTCA
GCAGAGCGCAGATACCAAATACTGTTCTTCTAGTGTAGCCGTAGTTAGGCCACCACTTCAAGAACTCTGT
AGCACCGCCTACATACCTCGCTCTGCTAATCCTGTTACCAGTGGCTGCTGCCAGTGGCGATAAGTCGTGT
CTTACCGGGTTGGACTCAAGACGATAGTTACCGGATAAGGCGCAGCGGTCGGGCTGAACGGGGGGTTCGT
GCACACAGCCCAGCTTGGAGCGAACGACCTACACCGAACTGAGATACCTACAGCGTGAGCTATGAGAAAG
CGCCACGCTTCCCGAAGGGAGAAAGGCGGACAGGTATCCGGTAAGCGGCAGGGTCGGAACAGGAGAGCGC
ACGAGGGAGCTTCCAGGGGGAAACGCCTGGTATCTTTATAGTCCTGTCGGGTTTCGCCACCTCTGACTTG
AGCGTCGATTTTTGTGATGCTCGTCAGGGGGGCGGAGCCTATGGAAAAACGCCAGCAACGCGGCCTTTTT
ACGGTTCCTGGCCTTTTGCTGGCCTTTTGCTCACATGTTCTTTCCTGCGTTATCCCCTGATTCTGTGGAT
AACCGTATTACCGCCTTTGAGTGAGCTGATACCGCTCGCCGCAGCCGAACGACCGAGCGCAGCGAGTCAG
TGAGCGAGGAAGCGGATGAGCGCCCAATACGCAAACCGCCTCTCACCGCGCGTTGGCCGATTCATTAATG
CAGCTGGCACGACAGGTTTCCCGACTGGAAAGCGGGCAGTGAGCGCAACGCAAACCGCCTCTCCCCGCGC
GTTGGCCGATTCATTAATGCAGCTGGCACGACAGGTTTCCCGACTGGAAAGCGGGCAGTGAGCGCAACGC
AATTAATGTGAGTTAGCTCACTCATTAGGCACCCCAGGCTTTACACTTTATGCTTCCGGCTCGTATGTTG
TGTGGAATTGTGAGCGGATAACAATTTCACACAGGAAACAGCTATGACCATGATTACGCCAAGGTCGACT
TAACCCTAGAAAGATAATCATATTGTGACGTACGTTAAAGATAATCATGCGTAAAATTGACGCATGTGTT
TTATCGGTCTGTATATCGAGGTTTATTTATTAATTTGAATAGATATTAAGTTTTATTATATTTACACTTA
CATACTAATAATAAATTCAACAAACAATTTATTTATGTTTATTTATTTATTAAAAAAAAACAAAAACTCA
AAATTTCTTCTATAAAGTAACAAAACTTTTAGCAGTGAAAAAAATGCTTTATTTGTGAAATTTGTGATGC
TATTGCTTTATTTGTAACCATTATAAGCTGCAATAAACAAGTTAACAACAACAATTGCATTCATTTTATG
TTTCAGGTTCAGGGGGAGGTGTGGGAGGTTTTTTAAAGCAAGTAAAACCTCTACAAATGTGGTATGGCTG
ATTATGATCCTCTGGAGATTCATGCGCCAGGTTTTCTGGTCATGCACCACGTTCGTGGGCCCTCAGGAAC
CTCCACGTCAGCGGTAACTGTGAAGCCCAGTCGCTCGTAAAAAGGAAGATTCCGGGGAGCACTGGTTTCG
AGGAACGCCGGCACGCCAGCCCGTTCCGCGGCCTCAACACCAGGAAGAACGACAGCGCTTCCCAAACCTT
TACCTTGGTGATCTGGGCTGACACCGACAGTGGCAAGAAACCACGCAGGCTCCTTTGGTCTATGAGGAGC
CAGCAAGCCCTCCATTTGCTGTTGTGCCGCCAACCTACTCCCTGACAGCTCGGCCATCCGCGGACCTATT
TCCGCGAACACTGCGCCGGCTTCGACGCTTTCCGGAGTAGTCCAGACCGCAACTGCGGCACCATCGTCCG
CAACCCAAACTTTACCAATGTCCAGACCCACGCGCGTAAGAAACAGCTCTTGCAACTCAGTTACCCTCTC
TATGTGTCTGTCCGGATCTACGGTATGGCGGGTCGCTGGATAATCTGCAAATGCTGCGGCAAGTGTTCGG
ACAGCCCGTGGTACATCGTCACGGGTAGCGAGCCTAACAGTGGGCTTATATTCCGTCATGGGGCCGGGGT
TCTCCTCCACGTCGCCGGCCTGCTTCAGCAGGCTGAAGTTGGTGGCGCCGCTGCCCCCGGGGAGCATGTC
AAGGTCAAAATCGTCAAGAGCGTCAGCAGGCAGCATATCAAGGTCAAAGTCGTCAAGGGCATCGGCTGGG
AGCATGTCTAAGTCAAAATCGTCAAGGGCGTCGGTCGGCCCGCCGCTTTCGCACTTTAGCTGTTTCTCCA
GGCCACATATGATTAGTTCCAGGCCGAAAAGGAAGGCAGGTTCGGCTCCCTGCCGGTCGAACAGCTCAAT
TGCTTGTTTCAGAAGTGGGGGCATAGAATCGGTGGTAGGTGTCTCTCTTTCCTCTTTTGCTACTTGATGC
TCCTGTTCCTCCAATACGCAGCCCAGTGTAAAGTGGCCCACGGCGGACAGAGCGTACAGTGCGTTCTCCA
GGGAGAAGCCTTGCTGACACAGGAACGCGAGCTGATTTTCCAGGGTTTCGTACTGTTTCTCTGTTGGGCG
GGTGCCGAGATGCACTTTAGCCCCGTCACGATGTGAGAGGAGAGCACAGCGGTATGACTTGGCGTTGTTC
CGCAGAAAGTCTTGCCATGACTCGCCTTCCAGGGGGCAGGAGTGGGTATGATGCCTGTCCAGCATCTCGA
TTGGCAGGGCATCGAGCAGGGCCCGCTTGTTCTTCACGTGCCAGTACAGGGTAGGCTGCTCAACTCCCAG
CTTTTGAGCGAGTTTCCTTGTCGTCAGGCCTTCGATACCGACTCCATTGAGTAATTCCAGAGCAGAGTTT
ATGACTTTGCTCTTGTCCAGTCTAGACATCTTATCGTCATCGTCTTTGTAATCCATGGTGGCGGATCCCG
CGTCACGACACCTGTGTTCTGGCGGCAAACCCGTTGCGAAAAAGAACGTTCACGGCGACTACTGCACTTA
TATACGGTTCTCCCCCACCCTCGGGAAAAAGGCGGAGCCAGTACACGACATCACTTTCCCAGTTTACCCC
GCGCCACCTTCTCTAGGCACCGGTTCAATTGCCGACCCCTCCCCCCAACTTCTCGGGCACTGTGGGCCAT
GTGCGCTCTGCCCCATGGTAATAGCCATGACTAATACGTAGATGTACTGCCAAGTAGGAAAGTGCCATAA
GGTCATGTACTGGGCATAATGCCAGGCGGGCCATTTACCGTCATTGACGTCAATAGGGGGCGTACTTGGC
ATATGATACACTTGATGTACTGCCAAGTGGGCAGTTTACCGTAAATACTCCACCCATTGACGTCAATGGA
AAGTGCCTATTGGCGTTACTATGGGAACATACGTCATTATTGACGTCAATGGGCGGGGGTCGTTGGGCGG
TCAGCCAGGCGGGCCATTTACCGTAAGTTATGTAACGCGGAACTCCATATATGGGCTATGAACTAATGAC
CCCGTAATTGATTACTATTAATAACTAGTCAATAATCAATGTCATAAGCTCTAATCGCATAATCGAGCTA
AGAGCGATTAATATGCTTAGCTAGCTTAGCTAAGCTAGATTTCTCTATTCTCCCACAATATATAGCAGCT
ATTAGCTTAGCAGTCCGAATACGATCGTCCACGATCCATAAGCGTAACACATTTGAGTAGCGACTGACGG
GCACCGGAGCCACTCGAGTGGAATTATCACCTCGAGTTTACTCCCTATCAGTGATAG
